Addgene plasmid #239557: pFUW COX8ASig-mEmerald
Purpose: Expression and mitochondrial localization of mEmerald
Depositing lab: Tim Ahfeldt & Joel Blanchard. Depositing organization: Icahn School of Medicine at Mount Sinai. Publication: Genetically encoded and modular subcellular organelle probes reveal dysfunction in lysosomes and mitochondria driven by PRKN knockout. Goldman, C., Kareva, T., Sarrafha, L., Schuldt, B.R., Sahasrabudhe, A., Ahfeldt, T., and Blanchard, J.W. iScience 28 (2025) 10.1016/j.isci.2025.112816.
Backbone
  Vector backbone: pFUW
  Backbone size w/o insert (bp): 9221
  Vector type: Lentiviral
Growth in bacteria
  Bacterial resistance: Ampicillin, 100 μg/mL
  Growth temperature: 37°C
  Growth strain: NEB Stable
  Copy number: High Copy
Gene/Insert
  Gene/Insert name: mEmerald
  Species: Aequorea victoria
  Insert size (bp): 828
  Promoter: UbC
  Cloning method: Gibson Cloning
  Sequencing primers: 5′ hUBCpro-F; 3′ WPRE-R
Terms and licenses: Academic/Nonprofit Terms; Industry Terms: Not Available to Industry
How to cite: pFUW COX8ASig-mEmerald was a gift from Tim Ahfeldt & Joel Blanchard (Addgene plasmid # 239557 ; http://n2t.net/addgene:239557 ; RRID:Addgene_239557)
