[The description below was written by a language model from this plasmid's Addgene catalogue record and pLannotate feature annotations shown in this document.]
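Description:
pFUW COX8ASig-mEmerald is a lentiviral transfer plasmid built on the pFUW backbone for expressing a mitochondrially targeted green fluorescent protein in mammalian cells. It is maintained in bacteria through a high-copy ColE1/pUC-type origin and selected with ampicillin via the β-lactamase gene and its native promoter. A recombination-reducing E. coli strain is recorded for propagation, as is common for plasmids carrying repeated LTR sequences.

The viral portion follows an HIV-1-derived layout. A CMV enhancer/promoter sits upstream of a truncated 5' LTR, an arrangement that typically drives genomic RNA transcription in packaging cells. This is followed by the Ψ packaging signal with a gag fragment, the Rev response element for nuclear export of the unspliced genome, and the cPPT/CTS, which aids nuclear import and transduction efficiency. The internal expression cassette uses the human ubiquitin C promoter to drive the mitochondrial presequence of human cytochrome c oxidase subunit VIII, placed upstream of mEmerald, a bright monomeric GFP variant derived from Aequorea victoria, so that the fluorescent protein is imported into mitochondria. A WPRE downstream enhances transcript stability and expression. The cassette is closed by a second truncated LTR annotation (with adjacent nef-derived sequence) and a bGH polyadenylation signal. No mammalian selection marker is annotated.

The construct is intended as a genetically encoded mitochondrial label, part of a modular set of organelle probes. The sequenced record is 8,072 nt, shorter than the catalogue's stated backbone size of 9,221 bp plus an 828 bp insert, and the record does not explain this discrepancy.
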