Features (pLannotate 1.2.2; 20 found; start..end, strand, type, name):
     31..83      -  misc_feature   bom (fragment): basis of mobility region from pBR322
    238..617     +  enhancer       CMV enhancer: human cytomegalovirus immediate early enhancer
    618..817     +  promoter       CMV promoter: human cytomegalovirus (CMV) immediate early promoter
    835..1015    +  LTR            5' LTR (truncated): truncated 5' long terminal repeat (LTR) from HIV-1
   1062..1187    +  misc_feature   HIV-1 Ψ: packaging signal of human immunodeficiency virus type 1
   1171..1534    +  CDS            HIV-1 gag (fragment): gag protein from human immunodeficiency virus 1; gag
   1680..1913    +  misc_feature   RRE: The Rev response element (RRE) of HIV-1 allows for Rev-dependent mRNA export from the nucleus to the cytoplasm.
   2290..2390    +  CDS            Rev (fragment): human immunodeficiency virus 1 (HIV-1) Rev protein; rev; enhances nuclear export of unspliced and incompletely spliced viral mRNAs
   2440..2557    +  misc_feature   cPPT/CTS: central polypurine tract and central termination sequence of HIV-1
   2622..3833    +  promoter       UbC promoter: human ubiquitin C promoter
   3879..3953    +  CDS            COX8 presequence: mitochondrial presequence of human cytochrome c oxidase subunit VIII (Rizutto et al., 1989)
   3987..4706    +  CDS            mEmerald: brightly fluorescent monomeric variant of GFP mammalian codon-optimized
   4714..4738    +  misc_feature   MCS (fragment): pBluescript multiple cloning site
   4738..5326    +  misc_feature   WPRE: woodchuck hepatitis virus posttranscriptional regulatory element
   5263..5844    +  CDS            nef (fragment): NEF_HV1H2 - Experimental evidence at protein level: Swiss-Prot protein existence level 1. Extracellular Nef protein targets CD4(+) T-lymphocytes for apoptosis by interacting with CXCR4 surface receptors. From Human immunodeficiency virus type 1 group M subtype B (isolate HXB2) (HIV-1).
   5851..6031    +  LTR            5' LTR (truncated): truncated 5' long terminal repeat (LTR) from HIV-1
   6063..6174    +  polyA_signal   bGH poly(A) signal: bovine growth hormone polyadenylation signal
   6320..6908    -  rep_origin     ori: high-copy-number ColE1/pMB1/pBR322/pUC origin of replication
   7079..7939    -  CDS            AmpR: β-lactamase; bla; confers resistance to ampicillin, carbenicillin, and related antibiotics
   7940..8044    -  promoter       AmpR promoter: bla
>Addgene plasmid #239557 | pFUW COX8ASig-mEmerald | addgene full sequence | sequence record 477009 | Addgene NGS Result
GTCGACGGATCGGGAGATCTCCCGATCCCCTATGGTGCACTCTCAGTACAATCTGCTCTGATGCCGCATA
GTTAAGCCAGTATCTGCTCCCTGCTTGTGTGTTGGAGGTCGCTGAGTAGTGCGCGAGCAAAATTTAAGCT
ACAACAAGGCAAGGCTTGACCGACAATTGCATGAAGAATCTGCTTAGGGTTAGGCGTTTTGCGCTGCTTC
GCGATGTACGGGCCAGATATACGCGTTGACATTGATTATTGACTAGTTATTAATAGTAATCAATTACGGG
GTCATTAGTTCATAGCCCATATATGGAGTTCCGCGTTACATAACTTACGGTAAATGGCCCGCCTGGCTGA
CCGCCCAACGACCCCCGCCCATTGACGTCAATAATGACGTATGTTCCCATAGTAACGCCAATAGGGACTT
TCCATTGACGTCAATGGGTGGAGTATTTACGGTAAACTGCCCACTTGGCAGTACATCAAGTGTATCATAT
GCCAAGTACGCCCCCTATTGACGTCAATGACGGTAAATGGCCCGCCTGGCATTATGCCCAGTACATGACC
TTATGGGACTTTCCTACTTGGCAGTACATCTACGTATTAGTCATCGCTATTACCATGGTGATGCGGTTTT
GGCAGTACATCAATGGGCGTGGATAGCGGTTTGACTCACGGGGATTTCCAAGTCTCCACCCCATTGACGT
CAATGGGAGTTTGTTTTGGCACCAAAATCAACGGGACTTTCCAAAATGTCGTAACAACTCCGCCCCATTG
ACGCAAATGGGCGGTAGGCGTGTACGGTGGGAGGTCTATATAAGCAGCGCGTTTTGCCTGTACTGGGTCT
CTCTGGTTAGACCAGATCTGAGCCTGGGAGCTCTCTGGCTAACTAGGGAACCCACTGCTTAAGCCTCAAT
AAAGCTTGCCTTGAGTGCTTCAAGTAGTGTGTGCCCGTCTGTTGTGTGACTCTGGTAACTAGAGATCCCT
CAGACCCTTTTAGTCAGTGTGGAAAATCTCTAGCAGTGGCGCCCGAACAGGGACTTGAAAGCGAAAGGGA
AACCAGAGGAGCTCTCTCGACGCAGGACTCGGCTTGCTGAAGCGCGCACGGCAAGAGGCGAGGGGCGGCG
ACTGGTGAGTACGCCAAAAATTTTGACTAGCGGAGGCTAGAAGGAGAGAGATGGGTGCGAGAGCGTCAGT
ATTAAGCGGGGGAGAATTAGATCGCGATGGGAAAAAATTCGGTTAAGGCCAGGGGGAAAGAAAAAATATA
AATTAAAACATATAGTATGGGCAAGCAGGGAGCTAGAACGATTCGCAGTTAATCCTGGCCTGTTAGAAAC
ATCAGAAGGCTGTAGACAAATACTGGGACAGCTACAACCATCCCTTCAGACAGGATCAGAAGAACTTAGA
TCATTATATAATACAGTAGCAACCCTCTATTGTGTGCATCAAAGGATAGAGATAAAAGACACCAAGGAAG
CTTTAGACAAGATAGAGGAAGAGCAAAACAAAAGTAAGACCACCGCACAGCAAGCGGCCGCTGATCTTCA
GACCTGGAGGAGGAGATATGAGGGACAATTGGAGAAGTGAATTATATAAATATAAAGTAGTAAAAATTGA
ACCATTAGGAGTAGCACCCACCAAGGCAAAGAGAAGAGTGGTGCAGAGAGAAAAAAGAGCAGTGGGAATA
GGAGCTTTGTTCCTTGGGTTCTTGGGAGCAGCAGGAAGCACTATGGGCGCAGCGTCAATGACGCTGACGG
TACAGGCCAGACAATTATTGTCTGGTATAGTGCAGCAGCAGAACAATTTGCTGAGGGCTATTGAGGCGCA
ACAGCATCTGTTGCAACTCACAGTCTGGGGCATCAAGCAGCTCCAGGCAAGAATCCTGGCTGTGGAAAGA
TACCTAAAGGATCAACAGCTCCTGGGGATTTGGGGTTGCTCTGGAAAACTCATTTGCACCACTGCTGTGC
CTTGGAATGCTAGTTGGAGTAATAAATCTCTGGAACAGATTTGGAATCACACGACCTGGATGGAGTGGGA
CAGAGAAATTAACAATTACACAAGCTTAATACACTCCTTAATTGAAGAATCGCAAAACCAGCAAGAAAAG
AATGAACAAGAATTATTGGAATTAGATAAATGGGCAAGTTTGTGGAATTGGTTTAACATAACAAATTGGC
TGTGGTATATAAAATTATTCATAATGATAGTAGGAGGCTTGGTAGGTTTAAGAATAGTTTTTGCTGTACT
TTCTATAGTGAATAGAGTTAGGCAGGGATATTCACCATTATCGTTTCAGACCCACCTCCCAACCCCGAGG
GGACCCGACAGGCCCGAAGGAATAGAAGAAGAAGGTGGAGAGAGAGACAGAGACAGATCCATTCGATTAG
TGAACGGATCGGCACTGCGTGCGCCAATTCTGCAGACAAATGGCAGTATTCATCCACAATTTTAAAAGAA
AAGGGGGGATTGGGGGGTACAGTGCAGGGGAAAGAATAGTAGACATAATAGCAACAGACATACAAACTAA
AGAATTACAAAAACAAATTACAAAAATTCAAAATTTTCGGGTTTATTACAGGGACAGCAGAGATCCAGTT
TGGTTAATTAACCCGTGTCGGCTCCAGATCTGGCCTCCGCGCCGGGTTTTGGCGCCTCCCGCGGGCGCCC
CCCTCCTCACGGCGAGCGCTGCCACGTCAGACGAAGGGCGCAGCGAGCGTCCTGATCCTTCCGCCCGGAC
GCTCAGGACAGCGGCCCGCTGCTCATAAGACTCGGCCTTAGAACCCCAGTATCAGCAGAAGGACATTTTA
GGACGGGACTTGGGTGACTCTAGGGCACTGGTTTTCTTTCCAGAGAGCGGAACAGGCGAGGAAAAGTAGT
CCCTTCTCGGCGATTCTGCGGAGGGATCTCCGTGGGGCGGTGAACGCCGATGATTATATAAGGACGCGCC
GGGTGTGGCACAGCTAGTTCCGTCGCAGCCGGGATTTGGGTCGCGGTTCTTGTTTGTGGATCGCTGTGAT
CGTCACTTGGTGAGTAGCGGGCTGCTGGGCTGGCCGGGGCTTTCGTGGCCGCCGGGCCGCTCGGTGGGAC
GGAAGCGTGTGGAGAGACCGCCAAGGGCTGTAGTCTGGGTCCGCGAGCAAGGTTGCCCTGAACTGGGGGT
TGGGGGGAGCGCAGCAAAATGGCGGCTGTTCCCGAGTCTTGAATGGAAGACGCTTGTGAGGCGGGCTGTG
AGGTCGTTGAAACAAGGTGGGGGGCATGGTGGGCGGCAAGAACCCAAGGTCTTGAGGCCTTCGCTAATGC
GGGAAAGCTCTTATTCGGGTGAGATGGGCTGGGGCACCATCTGGGGACCCTGACGTGAAGTTTGTCACTG
ACTGGAGAACTCGGTTTGTCGTCTGTTGCGGGGGCGGCAGTTATGGCGGTGCCGTTGGGCAGTGCACCCG
TACCTTTGGGAGCGCGCGCCCTCGTCGTGTCGTGACGTCACCCGTTCTGTTGGCTTATAATGCAGGGTGG
GGCCACCTGCCGGTAGGTGTGCGGTAGGCTTTTCTCCGTCGCAGGACGCAGGGTTCGGGCCTAGGGTAGG
CTCTCCTGAATCGACAGGCGCCGGACCTCTGGTGAGGGGAGGGATAAGTGAGGCGTCAGTTTCTTTGGTC
GGTTTTATGTACCTATCTTCTTAAGTAGCTGAAGCTCCGGTTTTGAACTATGCGCTCGGGGTTGGCGAGT
GTGTTTTGTGAAGTTTTTTAGGCACCTTTTGAAATGTAATCATTTGGGTCAATATGTAATTTTCAGTGTT
AGACTAGTAAATTGTCCGCTAAATTCTGGCCGTTTTTGGCTTTTTTGTTAGACGAAGCTTGGGCCCGGGA
ATTAATTATTAAGGTCAGATCCGCTAGCATGTCCGTCCTGACGCCGCTGCTGCTGCGGGGCTTGACAGGC
TCGGCCCGGCGGCTCCCAGTGCCGCGCGCCAAGATCCATTCGTTGGGGGATCCACCGGTCGCCACCATGG
TGAGCAAGGGCGAGGAGCTGTTCACCGGGGTGGTGCCCATCCTGGTCGAGCTGGACGGCGACGTAAACGG
CCACAAGTTCAGCGTGTCCGGCGAGGGCGAGGGCGATGCCACCTACGGCAAGCTGACCCTGAAGTTCATC
TGCACCACCGGCAAGCTGCCCGTGCCCTGGCCCACCCTCGTGACCACCTTGACCTACGGCGTGCAGTGCT
TCGCCCGCTACCCCGACCACATGAAGCAGCACGACTTCTTCAAGTCCGCCATGCCCGAAGGCTACGTCCA
GGAGCGCACCATCTTCTTCAAGGACGACGGCAACTACAAGACCCGCGCCGAGGTGAAGTTCGAGGGCGAC
ACCCTGGTGAACCGCATCGAGCTGAAGGGCATCGACTTCAAGGAGGACGGCAACATCCTGGGGCACAAGC
TGGAGTACAACTACAACAGCCACAAGGTCTATATCACCGCCGACAAGCAGAAGAACGGCATCAAGGTGAA
CTTCAAGACCCGCCACAACATCGAGGACGGCAGCGTGCAGCTCGCCGACCACTACCAGCAGAACACCCCC
ATCGGCGACGGCCCCGTGCTGCTGCCCGACAACCACTACCTGAGCACCCAGTCCAAGCTGAGCAAAGACC
CCAACGAGAAGCGCGATCACATGGTCCTGCTGGAGTTCGTGACCGCCGCCGGGATCACTCTCGGCATGGA
CGAGCTGTACAAGTAACGGATCCGAATTCGATATCAAGCTTATCGATAATCAACCTCTGGATTACAAAAT
TTGTGAAAGATTGACTGGTATTCTTAACTATGTTGCTCCTTTTACGCTATGTGGATACGCTGCTTTAATG
CCTTTGTATCATGCTATTGCTTCCCGTATGGCTTTCATTTTCTCCTCCTTGTATAAATCCTGGTTGCTGT
CTCTTTATGAGGAGTTGTGGCCCGTTGTCAGGCAACGTGGCGTGGTGTGCACTGTGTTTGCTGACGCAAC
CCCCACTGGTTGGGGCATTGCCACCACCTGTCAGCTCCTTTCCGGGACTTTCGCTTTCCCCCTCCCTATT
GCCACGGCGGAACTCATCGCCGCCTGCCTTGCCCGCTGCTGGACAGGGGCTCGGCTGTTGGGCACTGACA
ATTCCGTGGTGTTGTCGGGGAAATCATCGTCCTTTCCTTGGCTGCTCGCCTGTGTTGCCACCTGGATTCT
GCGCGGGACGTCCTTCTGCTACGTCCCTTCGGCCCTCAATCCAGCGGACCTTCCTTCCCGCGGCCTGCTG
CCGGCTCTGCGGCCTCTTCCGCGTCTTCGCCTTCGCCCTCAGACGAGTCGGATCTCCCTTTGGGCCGCCT
CCCCGCATCGATACCGTCGACCTCGAGACCTAGAAAAACATGGAGCAATCACAAGTAGCAATACAGCAGC
TACCAATGCTGATTGTGCCTGGCTAGAAGCACAAGAGGAGGAGGAGGTGGGTTTTCCAGTCACACCTCAG
GTACCTTTAAGACCAATGACTTACAAGGCAGCTGTAGATCTTAGCCACTTTTTAAAAGAAAAGGGGGGAC
TGGAAGGGCTAATTCACTCCCAACGAAGACAAGATATCCTTGATCTGTGGATCTACCACACACAAGGCTA
CTTCCCTGATTGGCAGAACTACACACCAGGGCCAGGGATCAGATATCCACTGACCTTTGGATGGTGCTAC
AAGCTAGTACCAGTTGAGCAAGAGAAGGTAGAAGAAGCCAATGAAGGAGAGAACACCCGCTTGTTACACC
CTGTGAGCCTGCATGGGATGGATGACCCGGAGAGAGAAGTATTAGAGTGGAGGTTTGACAGCCGCCTAGC
ATTTCATCACATGGCCCGAGAGCTGCATCCGGACTGTACTGGGTCTCTCTGGTTAGACCAGATCTGAGCC
TGGGAGCTCTCTGGCTAACTAGGGAACCCACTGCTTAAGCCTCAATAAAGCTTGCCTTGAGTGCTTCAAG
TAGTGTGTGCCCGTCTGTTGTGTGACTCTGGTAACTAGAGATCCCTCAGACCCTTTTAGTCAGTGTGGAA
AATCTCTAGCAGGGCCCGTTTAAACCCGCTGATCAGCCTCGACTGTGCCTTCTAGTTGCCAGCCATCTGT
TGTTTGCCCCTCCCCCGTGCCTTCCTTGACCCTGGAAGGTGCCACTCCCACTGTCCTTTCCTAATAAAAT
GAGGAAATTGCATCGCATTGTCTGAGTAGGTGTCATTCTATTCTGGGGGGTGGGGTGGGGCAGGACAGCA
AGGGGGAGGATTGGGAAGACAATAGCAGGCATGTGAGCAAAAGGCCAGCAAAAGGCCAGGAACCGTAAAA
AGGCCGCGTTGCTGGCGTTTTTCCATAGGCTCCGCCCCCCTGACGAGCATCACAAAAATCGACGCTCAAG
TCAGAGGTGGCGAAACCCGACAGGACTATAAAGATACCAGGCGTTTCCCCCTGGAAGCTCCCTCGTGCGC
TCTCCTGTTCCGACCCTGCCGCTTACCGGATACCTGTCCGCCTTTCTCCCTTCGGGAAGCGTGGCGCTTT
CTCATAGCTCACGCTGTAGGTATCTCAGTTCGGTGTAGGTCGTTCGCTCCAAGCTGGGCTGTGTGCACGA
ACCCCCCGTTCAGCCCGACCGCTGCGCCTTATCCGGTAACTATCGTCTTGAGTCCAACCCGGTAAGACAC
GACTTATCGCCACTGGCAGCAGCCACTGGTAACAGGATTAGCAGAGCGAGGTATGTAGGCGGTGCTACAG
AGTTCTTGAAGTGGTGGCCTAACTACGGCTACACTAGAAGAACAGTATTTGGTATCTGCGCTCTGCTGAA
GCCAGTTACCTTCGGAAAAAGAGTTGGTAGCTCTTGATCCGGCAAACAAACCACCGCTGGTAGCGGTGGT
TTTTTTGTTTGCAAGCAGCAGATTACGCGCAGAAAAAAAGGATCTCAAGAAGATCCTTTGATCTTTTCTA
CGGGGTCTGACGCTCAGTGGAACGAAAACTCACGTTAAGGGATTTTGGTCATGAGATTATCAAAAAGGAT
CTTCACCTAGATCCTTTTAAATTAAAAATGAAGTTTTAAATCAATCTAAAGTATATATGAGTAAACTTGG
TCTGACAGTTACCAATGCTTAATCAGTGAGGCACCTATCTCAGCGATCTGTCTATTTCGTTCATCCATAG
TTGCCTGACTCCCCGTCGTGTAGATAACTACGATACGGGAGGGCTTACCATCTGGCCCCAGTGCTGCAAT
GATACCGCGAGACCCACGCTCACCGGCTCCAGATTTATCAGCAATAAACCAGCCAGCCGGAAGGGCCGAG
CGCAGAAGTGGTCCTGCAACTTTATCCGCCTCCATCCAGTCTATTAATTGTTGCCGGGAAGCTAGAGTAA
GTAGTTCGCCAGTTAATAGTTTGCGCAACGTTGTTGCCATTGCTACAGGCATCGTGGTGTCACGCTCGTC
GTTTGGTATGGCTTCATTCAGCTCCGGTTCCCAACGATCAAGGCGAGTTACATGATCCCCCATGTTGTGC
AAAAAAGCGGTTAGCTCCTTCGGTCCTCCGATCGTTGTCAGAAGTAAGTTGGCCGCAGTGTTATCACTCA
TGGTTATGGCAGCACTGCATAATTCTCTTACTGTCATGCCATCCGTAAGATGCTTTTCTGTGACTGGTGA
GTACTCAACCAAGTCATTCTGAGAATAGTGTATGCGGCGACCGAGTTGCTCTTGCCCGGCGTCAATACGG
GATAATACCGCGCCACATAGCAGAACTTTAAAAGTGCTCATCATTGGAAAACGTTCTTCGGGGCGAAAAC
TCTCAAGGATCTTACCGCTGTTGAGATCCAGTTCGATGTAACCCACTCGTGCACCCAACTGATCTTCAGC
ATCTTTTACTTTCACCAGCGTTTCTGGGTGAGCAAAAACAGGAAGGCAAAATGCCGCAAAAAAGGGAATA
AGGGCGACACGGAAATGTTGAATACTCATACTCTTCCTTTTTCAATATTATTGAAGCATTTATCAGGGTT
ATTGTCTCATGAGCGGATACATATTTGAATGTATTTAGAAAAATAAACAAATAGGGGTTCCGCGCACATT
TCCCCGAAAAGTGCCACCTGAC
