>Addgene plasmid #239557 | pFUW COX8ASig-mEmerald | depositor partial sequence | sequence record 471321 | Cox8A signal peptide (1-25) and mEmerald
ATGTCCGTCCTGACGCCGCTGCTGCTGCGGGGCTTGACAGGCTCGGCCCGGCGGCTCCCAGTGCCGCGCG
CCAAGATCCATTCGTTGGGGGATCCACCGGTCGCCACCATGGTGAGCAAGGGCGAGGAGCTGTTCACCGG
GGTGGTGCCCATCCTGGTCGAGCTGGACGGCGACGTAAACGGCCACAAGTTCAGCGTGTCCGGCGAGGGC
GAGGGCGATGCCACCTACGGCAAGCTGACCCTGAAGTTCATCTGCACCACCGGCAAGCTGCCCGTGCCCT
GGCCCACCCTCGTGACCACCTTGACCTACGGCGTGCAGTGCTTCGCCCGCTACCCCGACCACATGAAGCA
GCACGACTTCTTCAAGTCCGCCATGCCCGAAGGCTACGTCCAGGAGCGCACCATCTTCTTCAAGGACGAC
GGCAACTACAAGACCCGCGCCGAGGTGAAGTTCGAGGGCGACACCCTGGTGAACCGCATCGAGCTGAAGG
GCATCGACTTCAAGGAGGACGGCAACATCCTGGGGCACAAGCTGGAGTACAACTACAACAGCCACAAGGT
CTATATCACCGCCGACAAGCAGAAGAACGGCATCAAGGTGAACTTCAAGACCCGCCACAACATCGAGGAC
GGCAGCGTGCAGCTCGCCGACCACTACCAGCAGAACACCCCCATCGGCGACGGCCCCGTGCTGCTGCCCG
ACAACCACTACCTGAGCACCCAGTCCAAGCTGAGCAAAGACCCCAACGAGAAGCGCGATCACATGGTCCT
GCTGGAGTTCGTGACCGCCGCCGGGATCACTCTCGGCATGGACGAGCTGTACAAGTAA
